Addgene plasmid #67131: pCellFree_G03 NFX1
Purpose: Standard for cell-free expression benchmarking.
Depositing lab: Kirill Alexandrov. Depositing organization: University of Queensland. Publication: Performance benchmarking of four cell-free protein expression systems. Gagoski D, Polinkovsky ME, Mureev S, Kunert A, Johnston W, Gambin Y, Alexandrov K. Biotechnol Bioeng. 2015 Aug 24. doi: 10.1002/bit.25814. PubMed 26301602.
Backbone
  Vector backbone: pCellFree_G03
  Vector type: Cell-free expression
Growth in bacteria
  Bacterial resistance: Ampicillin, 100 μg/mL
  Growth temperature: 37°C
  Growth strain: DH5alpha
  Copy number: High Copy
Gene/Insert
  Gene/Insert name: NFX1 (alt name: Nuclear transcription factor, X-box binding 1)
  Species: H. sapiens (human)
  GenBank ID: 4799
  Entrez Gene: NFX1 (a.k.a. NFX2, TEG-42, Tex42)
  Promoter: T7
  Tag / fusion protein: His (N terminal on backbone); EGFP (N terminal on backbone)
  Cloning method: Gateway Cloning
  Sequencing primers: 5′ EGFP-C; 3′ T7 terminal
Terms and licenses: Academic/Nonprofit Terms; Industry Terms: Not Available to Industry
How to cite: pCellFree_G03 NFX1 was a gift from Kirill Alexandrov (Addgene plasmid # 67131 ; http://n2t.net/addgene:67131 ; RRID:Addgene_67131)
