[The description below was written by a language model from this plasmid's Addgene catalogue record and the feature table of its GenBank file.]
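Description:
pCellFree_G03 NFX1 is a cell-free expression plasmid built on the pCellFree_G03 backbone and carrying the human NFX1 gene (nuclear transcription factor, X-box binding 1). It is propagated in E. coli as a high-copy plasmid under ampicillin selection; the record does not name the origin of replication. The NFX1 open reading frame was introduced by Gateway recombination cloning and sits downstream of a T7 promoter, so transcription depends on T7 RNA polymerase supplied in the in vitro reaction. The backbone contributes two N-terminal fusion partners, a His tag and EGFP. The product is therefore a His-EGFP-NFX1 fusion, which in principle can be followed by fluorescence and captured by metal-affinity methods. The listed sequencing primers, one reading out of the EGFP C-terminus and one from the T7 terminator region, are consistent with the insert lying between EGFP and a T7 terminator.

The stated purpose is to serve as a standard for cell-free expression benchmarking, and the associated study compared the performance of four cell-free protein expression systems. In such a comparison, a fluorescently tagged human protein like this one can act as a test substrate for judging yield and product quality. The record does not describe any translation-initiation or leader elements that the backbone may carry for use across different lysates.

The sequence record held for this plasmid is only a 901 bp partial read, not the full construct. Its sole annotated feature is an attB2 site, the recombination scar left at one end of a Gateway-cloned insert, which agrees with the stated cloning method. The promoter, tags, insert, resistance gene and origin are not annotated in that fragment and are known here only from the catalogue fields.
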