LOCUS       Exported 901 bp ds-DNA linear SYN 11-JUL-2021
DEFINITION  Standard for cell-free expression benchmarking..
ACCESSION   .
VERSION     .
KEYWORDS    pCellFree_G03 NFX1
SOURCE      synthetic DNA construct
  ORGANISM  synthetic DNA construct
REFERENCE   1 (bases 1 to 901)
  AUTHORS   Gagoski D, Polinkovsky ME, Mureev S, Kunert A, Johnston W, Gambin Y,
            Alexandrov K
  TITLE     Performance benchmarking of four cell-free protein expression
            systems.
  JOURNAL   Biotechnol Bioeng. 2015 Aug 24. doi: 10.1002/bit.25814.
  PUBMED    26301602
REFERENCE   2 (bases 1 to 901)
  AUTHORS   .
  TITLE     Direct Submission
  JOURNAL   Exported Jul 11, 2021 from SnapGene Server 1.1.58
            http://www.snapgene.com
FEATURES             Location/Qualifiers
     source          1..901
                     /organism="synthetic DNA construct"
                     /mol_type="other DNA"
     protein_bind    168..192
                     /gene="mutant version of attB"
                     /label=attB2
                     /bound_moiety="BP Clonase(TM)"
                     /note="recombination site for the Gateway(R) BP reaction"
ORIGIN
        1 ggtaccacgc gtacccaaca cacggacaca tgcacgaaca cgcatgcaga gagatcatac
       61 atcatctata gagaagtaca cgtaaaagta agactcgtcg tctgccagct acaaccgaga
      121 aggcgacgtg aaaggaacaa gaaaggagga ggagggcggc cgcttacacc actttgtaca
      181 agaaagctgg gtccaagtcc tggacgtcaa aatagtcaat tattggctcc ttggttattt
      241 tctgtaaatt actgctccca ggattcttgt ctgactgatg tctgtgatga ggaatcggtg
      301 gtggaggccg tgcctgcatt tccctttcaa gcacacctgt cagcgtggta ggaggacaaa
      361 cggacttccc cctgatggca gtgaccacca cattgcgctt cggttcactg tcatagctca
      421 cgctctccag gccataaact tgggccaagt catggatgat ccggcggtgg tctctgttca
      481 tgggagggaa gctgtggctt ttcttactat tctttccctt attcacggcc tccacgaggg
      541 tttccatttc cttctcaacg tcactgacaa actttaagtc cttcctggca tcttctttca
      601 aactatcact gaattttgac cctgaagaac gtatattgaa aggatcagaa tcctcactga
      661 tatgaaatgc ctctgctaat ctctttttcc tttccaaggc tgaacactcc tcatcacact
      721 ccagcctggc ttgatgaact tcctttttgg taattaactt gctgatctcc actgaacctc
      781 caagctgcat gtctgttatc ttagaggcca tggagattgc agctattctt tgataagtac
      841 tagatgcttc agagcaaatc accatctctt ttcttcgtcc acattcacac tgtagctcta
      901 c
//
