>Addgene plasmid #67131 | pCellFree_G03 NFX1 | addgene partial sequence | sequence record 121775 | T7 5'-TAATACGACTCACTATAGGG-3'
TTTATTTTATTTTATTTTATTTTATTTTATTTTATTTTATTTAACCATGACAGTAATGTATAAAGTCTGT
AAAGACATTAAACACGTAAGTGAAACCATGGGCACCTCTGGTCACCACCATCACCACCATCACCACGGCA
CAAGCAAGGGCGAGGAGCTGTTCACCGGGGTGGTGCCCATCCTGGTCGAGCTGGACGGCGACGTAAACGG
CCACAAGTTCAGCGTGTCCGGCGAGGGCGAGGGCGATGCCACCTACGGCAAGCTGACCCTGAAGTTCATC
TGCACCACCGGCAAGCTGCCCGTGCCCTGGCCCACCCTCGTGACCACCCTGACCTACGGCGTGCAGTGCT
TCAGCCGCTACCCCGACCACATGAAGCAGCACGACTTCTTCAAGTCCGCCATGCCCGAAGGCTACGTCCA
GGAGCGCACCATCTTCTTCAAGGACGACGGCAACTACAAGACCCGCGCCGAGGTGAAGTTCGAGGGCGAC
ACCCTGGTGAACCGCATCGAGCTGAAGGGCATCGACTTCAAGGAGGACGGCAACATCCTGGGGCACAAGC
TGGAGTACAACTACAACAGCCACAACGTCTATATCATGGCCGACAAGCAGAAGAACGGCATCAAGGTGAA
CTTCAAGATCCGCCACAACATCGAGGACGGCAGCGTGCAGCTCGCCGACCACTACCAGCAA
